>Addgene plasmid #21154 | pcDNA3-HA-Sumo1 | addgene full sequence | sequence record 219909 | Addgene NGS Result
GATCTCCCGATCCCCTATGGTGCACTCTCAGTACAATCTGCTCTGATGCCGCATAGTTAAGCCAGTATCT
GCTCCCTGCTTGTGTGTTGGAGGTCGCTGAGTAGTGCGCGAGCAAAATTTAAGCTACAACAAGGCAAGGC
TTGACCGACAATTGCATGAAGAATCTGCTTAGGGTTAGGCGTTTTGCGCTGCTTCGCGATGTACGGGCCA
GATATACGCGTTGACATTGATTATTGACTAGTTATTAATAGTAATCAATTACGGGGTCATTAGTTCATAG
CCCATATATGGAGTTCCGCGTTACATAACTTACGGTAAATGGCCCGCCTGGCTGACCGCCCAACGACCCC
CGCCCATTGACGTCAATAATGACGTATGTTCCCATAGTAACGCCAATAGGGACTTTCCATTGACGTCAAT
GGGTGGAGTATTTACGGTAAACTGCCCACTTGGCAGTACATCAAGTGTATCATATGCCAAGTACGCCCCC
TATTGACGTCAATGACGGTAAATGGCCCGCCTGGCATTATGCCCAGTACATGACCTTATGGGACTTTCCT
ACTTGGCAGTACATCTACGTATTAGTCATCGCTATTACCATGGTGATGCGGTTTTGGCAGTACATCAATG
GGCGTGGATAGCGGTTTGACTCACGGGGATTTCCAAGTCTCCACCCCATTGACGTCAATGGGAGTTTGTT
TTGGCACCAAAATCAACGGGACTTTCCAAAATGTCGTAACAACTCCGCCCCATTGACGCAAATGGGCGGT
AGGCGTGTACGGTGGGAGGTCTATATAAGCAGAGCTCTCTGGCTAACTAGAGAACCCACTGCTTACTGGC
TTATCGAAATTAATACGACTCACTATAGGGAGACCCAAGCTTGGTACCATGGCCTCCTACCCTTATGATG
TGCCAGATTATGCCTCTCCCGAATTCTGCAGATATCCATCACACTGGCGGCCGCTCGAGCGGATGTCTGA
CCAGGAGGCAAAACCTTCAACTGAGGACTTGGGGGATAAGAAGGAAGGTGAATATATTAAACTCAAAGTC
ATTGGACAGGATAGCAGTGAGATTCACTTCAAAGTGAAAATGACAACACATCTCAAGAAACTCAAAGAAT
CATACTGTCAAAGACAGGGTGTTCCAATGAATTCACTCAGGTTTCTCTTTGAGGGTCAGAGAATTGCTGA
TAATCATACTCCAAAAGAACTGGGAATGGAGGAAGAAGATGTGATTGAAGTTTATCAGGAACAAACGGGG
GGTCATTCAACAGTTTAGGCTCTAGAGGATTGGGAAGACAATAGCAGGCATGCTGGGGATGCGGTGGGCT
CTATGGCTTCTGAGGCGGAAAGAACCAGCTGGGGCTCTAGGGGGTATCCCC
[124 nt withheld, positions 1382-1505]
C
[91 nt withheld, positions 1507-1597]
A
[49 nt withheld, positions 1599-1647]
CCTTTGACGTTGGAGTCCACGTTCTTT
[37 nt withheld, positions 1675-1711]
ACCCTATCTCGGTCTATTCTTTTGATTTATAAGGGATTTTGCCGATTTCGGCCTATTGGTTAAAAAATGA
GCTGATTTAACAAAAATTTAACGCGAATTAATTCTGTGGAATGTGTGTCAGTTAGGGTGTGGAAAGTCCC
CAGGCTCCCCAGCAGGCAGAAGTATGCAAAGCATGCATCTCAATTAGTCAGCAACCAGGTGTGGAAAGTC
CCCAGGCTCCCCAGCAGGCAGAAGTATGCAAAGCATGCATCTCAATTAGTCAGCAACCATAGTCCCGCCC
CTAACTCCGCCCATCCCGCCCCTAACTCCGCCCAGTTCCGCCCATTCTCCGCCCCATGGCTGACTAATTT
TTTTTATTTATGCAGAGGCCGAGGCCGCCTCTGCCTCTGAGCTATTCCAGAAGTAGTGAGGAGGCTTTTT
TGGAGGCCTAGGCTTTTGCAAAAAGCTCCCGGGAGCTTGTATATCCATTTTCGGATCTGATCAAGAGACA
GGATGAGGATCGTTTCGCATGATTGAACAAGATGGATTGCACGCAGGTTCTCCGGCCGCTTGGGTGGAGA
GGCTATTCGGCTATGACTGGGCACAACAGACAATCGGCTGCTCTGATGCCGCCGTGTTCCGGCTGTCAGC
GCAGGGGCGCCCGGTTCTTTTTGTCAAGACCGACCTGTCCGGTGCCCTGAATGAACTGCAGGACGAGGCA
GCGCGGCTATCGTGGCTGGCCACGACGGGCGTTCCTTGCGCAGCTGTGCTCGACGTTGTCACTGAAGCGG
GAAGGGACTGGCTGCTATTGGGCGAAGTGCCGGGGCAGGATCTCCTGTCATCTCACCTTGCTCCTGCCGA
GAAAGTATCCATCATGGCTGATGCAATGCGGCGGCTGCATACGCTTGATCCGGCTACCTGCCCATTCGAC
CACCAAGCGAAACATCGCATCGAGCGAGCACGTACTCGGATGGAAGCCGGTCTTGTCGATCAGGATGATC
TGGACGAAGAGCATCAGGGGCTCGCGCCAGCCGAACTGTTCGCCAGGCTCAAGGCGCGCATGCCCGACGG
CGAGGATCTCGTCGTGACCCATGGCGATGCCTGCTTGCCGAATATCATGGTGGAAAATGGCCGCTTTTCT
GGATTCATCGACTGTGGCCGGCTGGGTGTGGCGGACCGCTATCAGGACATAGCGTTGGCTACCCGTGATA
TTGCTGAAGAGCTTGGCGGCGAATGGGCTGACCGCTTCCTCGTGCTTTACGGTATCGCCGCTCCCGATTC
GCAGCGCATCGCCTTCTATCGCCTTCTTGACGAGTTCTTCTGAGCGGGACTCTGGGGTTCGAAATGACCG
ACCAAGCGACGCCCAACCTGCCATCACGAGATTTCGATTCCACCGCCGCCTTCTATGAAAGGTTGGGCTT
CGGAATCGTTTTCCGGGACGCCGGCTGGATGATCCTCCAGCGCGGGGATCTCATGCTGGAGTTCTTCGCC
CACCCCAACTTGTTTATTGCAGCTTATAATGGTTACAAATAAAGCAATAGCATCACAAATTTCACAAATA
AAGCATTTTTTTCACTGCATTCTAGTTGTGGTTTGTCCAAACTCATCAATGTATCTTATCATGTCTGTAT
ACCGTCGACCTCTAGCTAGAGCTTGGCGTAATCATGGTCATAGCTGTTTCCTGTGTGAAATTGTTATCCG
CTCACAATTCCACACAACATACGAGCCGGAAGCATAAAGTGTAAAGCCTGGGGTGCCTAATGAGTGAGCT
AACTCACATTAATTGCGTTGCGCTCACTGCCCGCTTTCCAGTCGGGAAACCTGTCGTGCCAGCTGCATTA
ATGAATCGGCCAACGCGCGGGGAGAGGCGGTTTGCGTATTGGGCGCTCTTCCGCTTCCTCGCTCACTGAC
TCGCTGCGCTCGGTCGTTCGGCTGCGGCGAGCGGTATCAGCTCACTCAAAGGCGGTAATACGGTTATCCA
CAGAATCAGGGGATAACGCAGGAAAGAACATGTGAGCAAAAGGCCAGCAAAAGGCCAGGAACCGTAAAAA
GGCCGCGTTGCTGGCGTTTTTCCATAGGCTCCGCCCCCCTGACGAGCATCACAAAAATCGACGCTCAAGT
CAGAGGTGGCGAAACCCGACAGGACTATAAAGATACCAGGCGTTTCCCCCTGGAAGCTCCCTCGTGCGCT
CTCCTGTTCCGACCCTGCCGCTTACCGGATACCTGTCCGCCTTTCTCCCTTCGGGAAGCGTGGCGCTTTC
TCATAGCTCACGCTGTAGGTATCTCAGTTCGGTGTAGGTCGTTCGCTCCAAGCTGGGCTGTGTGCACGAA
CCCCCCGTTCAGCCCGACCGCTGCGCCTTATCCGGTAACTATCGTCTTGAGTCCAACCCGGTAAGACACG
ACTTATCGCCACTGGCAGCAGCCACTGGTAACAGGATTAGCAGAGCGAGGTATGTAGGCGGTGCTACAGA
GTTCTTGAAGTGGTGGCCTAACTACGGCTACACTAGAAGAACAGTATTTGGTATCTGCGCTCTGCTGAAG
CCAGTTACCTTCGGAAAAAGAGTTGGTAGCTCTTGATCCGGCAAACAAACCACCGCTGGTAGCGGTGGTT
TTTTTGTTTGCAAGCAGCAGATTACGCGCAGAAAAAAAGGATCTCAAGAAGATCCTTTGATCTTTTCTAC
GGGGTCTGACGCTCAGTGGAACGAAAACTCACGTTAAGGGATTTTGGTCATGAGATTATCAAAAAGGATC
TTCACCTAGATCCTTTTAAATTAAAAATGAAGTTTTAAATCAATCTAAAGTATATATGAGTAAACTTGGT
CTGACAGTTACCAATGCTTAATCAGTGAGGCACCTATCTCAGCGATCTGTCTATTTCGTTCATCCATAGT
TGCCTGACTCCCCGTCGTGTAGATAACTACGATACGGGAGGGCTTACCATCTGGCCCCAGTGCTGCAATG
ATACCGCGAGACCCACGCTCACCGGCTCCAGATTTATCAGCAATAAACCAGCCAGCCGGAAGGGCCGAGC
GCAGAAGTGGTCCTGCAACTTTATCCGCCTCCATCCAGTCTATTAATTGTTGCCGGGAAGCTAGAGTAAG
TAGTTCGCCAGTTAATAGTTTGCGCAACGTTGTTGCCATTGCTACAGGCATCGTGGTGTCACGCTCGTCG
TTTGGTATGGCTTCATTCAGCTCCGGTTCCCAACGATCAAGGCGAGTTACATGATCCCCCATGTTGTGCA
AAAAAGCGGTTAGCTCCTTCGGTCCTCCGATCGTTGTCAGAAGTAAGTTGGCCGCAGTGTTATCACTCAT
GGTTATGGCAGCACTGCATAATTCTCTTACTGTCATGCCATCCGTAAGATGCTTTTCTGTGACTGGTGAG
TACTCAACCAAGTCATTCTGAGAATAGTGTATGCGGCGACCGAGTTGCTCTTGCCCGGCGTCAATACGGG
ATAATACCGCGCCACATAGCAGAACTTTAAAAGTGCTCATCATTGGAAAACGTTCTTCGGGGCGAAAACT
CTCAAGGATCTTACCGCTGTTGAGATCCAGTTCGATGTAACCCACTCGTGCACCCAACTGATCTTCAGCA
TCTTTTACTTTCACCAGCGTTTCTGGGTGAGCAAAAACAGGAAGGCAAAATGCCGCAAAAAAGGGAATAA
GGGCGACACGGAAATGTTGAATACTCATACTCTTCCTTTTTCAATATTATTGAAGCATTTATCAGGGTTA
TTGTCTCATGAGCGGATACATATTTGAATGTATTTAGAAAAATAAACAAATAGGGGTTCCGCGCACATTT
CCCCGAAAAGTGCCACCTGACGTCGACGGATCGGGA
Features (pLannotate 1.2.2; 20 found; start..end, strand, type, name):
     16..68      -  misc_feature   bom (fragment): basis of mobility region from pBR322
    223..602     +  enhancer       CMV enhancer: human cytomegalovirus immediate early enhancer
    603..806     +  promoter       CMV promoter: human cytomegalovirus (CMV) immediate early promoter
    802..835     +  LTR            5' LTR (truncated) (fragment): truncated 5' long terminal repeat (LTR) from HIV-1
    851..869     +  promoter       T7 promoter: promoter for bacteriophage T7 RNA polymerase
    973..1275    +  CDS            SUMO1: SUMO1_HUMAN - Also known as SMT3C, SMT3H3, UBL1. Experimental evidence at protein level: Swiss-Prot protein existence level 1. Ubiquitin-like protein that can be covalently attached to proteins as a monomer or a lysine-linked polymer. Covalent attachment via an isopeptide bond to its substrates requires prior activation by the E1 complex SAE1-SAE2 and linkage to the E2 enzyme UBE2I, and can be promoted by E3 ligases such as PIAS1-4, RANBP2 or CBX4. This post- translational modification on lysine residues of proteins plays a crucial role in a number of cellular processes such as nuclear transpo
   1285..1336    +  polyA_signal   bGH poly(A) signal (fragment): bovine growth hormone polyadenylation signal
   1340..1361    +  promoter       SV40 promoter (fragment): SV40 enhancer and early promoter
   1382..1810    +  rep_origin     f1 ori (sequence partly withheld): f1 bacteriophage origin of replication; arrow indicates direction of (+) strand synthesis
   1824..2153    +  promoter       SV40 promoter: SV40 enhancer and early promoter
   2220..3011    +  CDS            neo: KKA2_KLEPN - Also known as kan, nptII. Experimental evidence at protein level: Swiss-Prot protein existence level 1. Resistance to kanamycin, neomycin, paromomycin, ribostamycin, butirosin and gentamicin B. From Klebsiella pneumoniae.
   3035..3193    +  CDS            ble (fragment): BLE_KLEPN - Experimental evidence at protein level: Swiss-Prot protein existence level 1. Binding protein with a strong affinity to the bleomycin family of antibiotics. Binds to CL990; an antimitotic-antibiotic compound. From Klebsiella pneumoniae.
   3188..3309    +  polyA_signal   SV40 poly(A) signal: SV40 polyadenylation signal
   3382..3398    -  protein_bind   lac operator: The lac repressor binds to the lac operator to inhibit transcription in E. coli. This inhibition can be relieved by adding lactose or isopropyl-β-D-thiogalactopyranoside (IPTG). lac repressor encoded by lacI
   3406..3436    -  promoter       lac promoter: promoter for the E. coli lac operon
   3451..3472    -  protein_bind   CAP binding site: CAP binding activates transcription in the presence of cAMP. E. coli catabolite activator protein
   3485..3577    -  CDS            lacI (fragment): lac repressor; lacI; The lac repressor binds to the lac operator to inhibit transcription in E. coli. This inhibition can be relieved by adding lactose or isopropyl-β-D-thiogalactopyranoside (IPTG).
   3760..4348    -  rep_origin     ori: high-copy-number ColE1/pMB1/pBR322/pUC origin of replication
   4519..5379    -  CDS            AmpR: β-lactamase; bla; confers resistance to ampicillin, carbenicillin, and related antibiotics
   5380..5484    -  promoter       AmpR promoter: bla
