[The description below was written by a language model from this plasmid's Addgene catalogue record and pLannotate feature annotations shown in this document.]
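Description:
pcDNA3-HA-Sumo1 is a mammalian expression plasmid built on an HA-tagged pcDNA3.1 backbone, carrying human SUMO1 fused to an N-terminal HA epitope. It is maintained in E. coli as a high-copy plasmid through a ColE1/pUC-type origin and is selected with ampicillin via the β-lactamase gene and its own promoter. An f1 origin is also present, which in principle allows single-stranded DNA production. For selection in mammalian cells, the sequenced record (about 5.5 kb) shows a neomycin/kanamycin phosphotransferase gene driven by the SV40 enhancer/early promoter and followed by an SV40 polyadenylation signal, the standard arrangement for G418 selection of stable transfectants.

Expression of the insert is driven by the human cytomegalovirus immediate-early enhancer and promoter. A T7 promoter lies between the CMV promoter and the coding region. The SUMO1 open reading frame was inserted by restriction cloning between HindIII, which is retained, and SmaI, which was destroyed. SUMO1 is a ubiquitin-like modifier that is covalently attached to lysine residues of target proteins through an E1/E2/E3 cascade, and the HA tag lets the protein and its conjugates be detected or immunoprecipitated with anti-HA antibodies. The HA tag is not annotated separately in the feature table.

The cloning step removed the bovine growth hormone polyadenylation terminator normally found downstream of the insert, and only a short fragment of it is detected in the sequence. The depositor notes that it is not known whether this affects expression. The associated work concerns sumoylation in the nuclear localization and transcriptional activation of NFAT1, consistent with use of the plasmid in sumoylation assays in transfected cells.
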