Addgene plasmid #21154: pcDNA3-HA-Sumo1
Purpose: Mammalian expression of human Sumo1 with HA tag
Depositing lab: Junying Yuan. Depositing organization: Harvard Medical School. Publication: Dual role of sumoylation in the nuclear localization and transcriptional activation of NFAT1. Terui Y, Saad N, Jia S, McKeon F, Yuan J. J Biol Chem. 2004 Jul 2. 279(27):28257-65. 10.1074/jbc.M403153200 PubMed 15117942.
Backbone
  Vector backbone: pcDNA3.1 HA
  Modifications to backbone: BGH polyA terminator removed during cloning of Sumo1
  Vector type: Mammalian Expression
Growth in bacteria
  Bacterial resistance: Ampicillin, 100 μg/mL
  Growth temperature: 37°C
  Growth strain: DH5alpha
  Copy number: High Copy
Gene/Insert
  Gene/Insert name: pcDNA3-HA-Sumo1 (alt name: Sumo1)
  Species: H. sapiens (human)
  Entrez Gene: SUMO1 (a.k.a. DAP1, GMP1, OFC10, PIC1, SENP2, SMT3, SMT3C, SMT3H3, UBL1)
  Promoter: CMV
  Tag / fusion protein: HA (N terminal on insert)
  Cloning method: Restriction Enzyme; 5′ cloning site HindIII (not destroyed); 3′ cloning site SmaI (destroyed during cloning)
  Sequencing primers: 5′ CMV-F
Terms and licenses: Academic/Nonprofit Terms; Industry Terms: Not Available to Industry
Depositor comments: This plasmid does not contain the BGH polyA terminator present in the standard pcDNA3 backbone. It is not known whether the removal of the terminator affects expression.
How to cite: pcDNA3-HA-Sumo1 was a gift from Junying Yuan (Addgene plasmid # 21154 ; http://n2t.net/addgene:21154 ; RRID:Addgene_21154)
