>Addgene plasmid #21154 | pcDNA3-HA-Sumo1 | addgene partial sequence | sequence record 82207 | CMV-F 5'-CGCAAATGGGCGGTAGGCGTG-3'
AGCAGAGCTCTCTGGCTAACTAGAGAACCCACTGCTTACTGGCTTATCGAAATTAATACGACTCACTATA
GGGAGACCCAAGCTTGGTACCATGGCCTCCTACCCTTATGATGTGCCAGATTATGCCTCTCCCGAATTCT
GCAGATATCCATCACACTGGCGGCCGCTCGAGCGGATGTCTGACCAGGAGGCAAAACCTTCAACTGAGGA
CTTGGGGGATAAGAAGGAAGGTGAATATATTAAACTCAAAGTCATTGGACAGGATAGCAGTGAGATTCAC
TTCAAAGTGAAAATGACAACACATCTCAAGAAACTCAAAGAATCATACTGTCAAAGACAGGGTGTTCCAA
TGAATTCACTCAGGTTTCTCTTTGAGGGTCAGAGAATTGCTGATAATCATACTCCAAAAGAACTGGGAAT
GGAGGAAGAAGATGTGATTGAAGTTTATCAGGAACAAACGGGGGGTCATTCAACAGTTTAGGCTCTAGAG
GATTGGGAAGACAATAGCAGGCATGCTGGGGATGCGGTGGGCTCTATGGCTTCTGAGGCGGAAAGAACCA
GCTGGGGCTCTAGGGGGTATCCCC
[124 nt withheld, positions 585-708]
C
[91 nt withheld, positions 710-800]
A
[46 nt withheld, positions 802-847]
TCGCCCTTTGACGTTGGAGTCCACGTTCTTT
[37 nt withheld, positions 879-915]
ACCCTATCTCGGTCTATTCTTTTGATTTATAAGGGATTTTGCCGATTTCG
